>Addgene plasmid #249179 | pAAV-GfaABC1D-mSLF-Myc-His | addgene full sequence | sequence record 497595 | Addgene NGS Result
AGCGGAAGAGCGCCCAATACGCAAACCGCCTCTCCCCGCGCGTTGGCCGATTCATTAATGCAGCTGGCAC
GACAGGTTTCCCGACTGGAAAGCGGGCAGTGAGCGCAACGCAATTAATGTGAGTTAGCTCACTCATTAGG
CACCCCAGGCTTTACACTTTATGCTTCCGGCTCGTATGTTGTGTGGAATTGTGAGCGGATAACAATTTCA
CACAGGAAACAGCTATGACCATGATTACGCCAGATTTAATTAAGGCCTTAATTAGGCTGCGCGCTCGCTC
GCTCACTGAGGCCGCCCGGGCAAAGCCCGGGCGTCGGGCGACCTTTGGTCGCCCGGCCTCAGTGAGCGAG
CGAGCGCGCAGAGAGGGAGTGGCCAACTCCATCACTAGGGGTTCCTTGTAGTTAATGATTAACCCGCCAT
GCTACTTATCTACGTAGCCATGCTCTAGGAAGATCTAACATATCCTGGTGTGGAGTAGGGGACGCTGCTC
TGACAGAGGCTCGGGGGCCTGAGCTGGCTCTGTGAGCTGGGGAGGAGGCAGACAGCCAGGCCTTGTCTGC
AAGCAGACCTGGCAGCATTGGGCTGGCCGCCCCCCAGGGCCTCCTCTTCATGCCCAGTGAATGACTCACC
TTGGCACAGACACAATGTTCGGGGTGGGCACAGTGCCTGCTTCCCGCCGCACCCCAGCCCCCCTCAAATG
CCTTCCGAGAAGCCCATTGAGCAGGGGGCTTGCATTGCACCCCAGCCTGACAGCCTGGCATCTTGGGATA
AAAGCAGCACAGCCCCCTAGGGGCTGCCCTTGCTGTGTGGCGCCACCGGCGGTGGAGAACAAGGCTCTAT
TCAGCCTGTGCCCAGGAAAGGGGATCAGGGGATGCCCAGGCATGGACAGTGGGTGGCAGGGGGGGAGAGG
AGGGCTGTCTGCTTCCCAGAAGTCCAAGGACACAAATGGGTGAGGGGAGAGCTCTCCCCATAGCTGGGCT
GCGGCCCAACCCCACCCCCTCAGGCTATGCCAGGGGGTGTTGCCAGGGGCACCCGGGCATCGCCAGTCTA
GCCCACTCCTTCATAAAGCCCTCGCATCCCAGGAGCGAGCAGAGCCAGAGCAGGTTGGAGAGGAGACGCA
TCACCTCCGCTGCTCGCAAGCTTTATTGCGGTAGTTTATCACAGTTAAATTGCTAACGCAGTCAGTGCTT
CTGACACAACAGTCTCGAACTTAAGCTGCAGAAGTTGGTCGTGAGGCACTGGGCAGGTAAGTATCAAGGT
TACAAGACAGGTTTAAGGAGACCAATAGAAACTGGGCTTGTCGAGACAGAGAAGACTCTTGCGTTTCTGA
TAGGCACCTATTGGTCTTACTGACATCCACTTTGCCTTTCTCTCCACAGGTGTCCACTCCCAGTTCAATT
ACAGCTCTTAAGGCTAGAGTACTTAATACGACTCACTATAGGCTAGCCACCATGGAGACAGACACACTCC
TGCTATGGGTACTGCTGCTCTGGGTTCCAGGTTCCACTGGTGACGCGGCCCAGCCGGCCGAAAGGATGCA
TTCCCTCTCCTATTACCTCAAATATGGCGGCGGCGAGGAGACAACGACTGGCGAGAGTGAGAACCGGAGG
GAGGCTGCAGACAACCAAGAGGCCAAGAAAGCTGAGAGCTCACCAAATGCTGAACCTTCAGATGAGGGCA
ACTCAAGGGAGCACAGTGCTGGTTCTTGCACGAACTTCCAATGTAAAAGGGGACACATTTGCAAAACCGA
TCCACAAGGGAAACCTCACTGTGTTTGCCAAGATCCAGAGACTTGTCCCCCTGCAAAAATCCTAGATCAG
GCTTGTGGCACTGACAACCAAACCTACGCCAGCTCCTGTCACCTGTTTGCTACCAAGTGCAGGCTGGAGG
GGACCAAAAAGGGACACCAACTGCAGCTGGATTACTTCGGAGCTTGCAAATCTATTCCTGCTTGTACGGA
CTTTGAAGTGGCTCAGTTTCCCCTGCGGATGAGAGACTGGCTCAAAAACATCCTCATGCAGCTTTATGAA
CCAAATCCCAAACATGGCGGCTATCTCAATGAAAAGCAAAGAAGCAAAGTCAAAAAAATTTACCTGGATG
AGAAGAGACTCTTGGCTGGAGACCATCCCATTGAACTTCTCTTGAGGGACTTTAAGAAAAACTACCACAT
GTATGTGTATCCTGTGCACTGGCAGTTTAATGAACTGGACCAGCATCCTGCAGACAGGATCTTGACACAC
TCTGAACTTGCTCCTCTGCGAGCTTCCCTGGTGCCCATGGAACACTGCATAACTCGCTTCTTTGAGGAGT
GTGACCCCAACAAGGATAAGCACATCACCTTGAAGGAATGGGGCCACTGCTTTGGAATTAAAGAGGAGGA
TATAGATGAAAACCTCCTCTTTCTCGAGGAAGCGCTCTCTCTAGAAGGGCCCGAACAAAAACTCATCTCA
GAAGAGGATCTGAATAGCGCCGTCGACCATCATCATCATCATCATTGAGCGGCCGCTTCGAGCAGACATG
ATAAGATACATTGATGAGTTTGGACAAACCACAACTAGAATGCAGTGAAAAAAATGCTTTATTTGTGAAA
TTTGTGATGCTATTGCTTTATTTGTAACCATTATAAGCTGCAATAAACAAGTTAACAACAACAATTGCAT
TCATTTTATGTTTCAGGTTCAGGGGGAGATGTGGGAGGTTTTTTAAAGCAAGTAAAACCTCTACAAATGT
GGTAAAATCGATAAGGATCTTCCTAGAGCATGGCTACGTAGATAAGTAGCATGGCGGGTTAATCATTAAC
TACAAGGAACCCCTAGTGATGGAGTTGGCCACTCCCTCTCTGCGCGCTCGCTCGCTCACTGAGGCCGGGC
GACCAAAGGTCGCCCGACGCCCGGGCTTTGCCCGGGCGGCCTCAGTGAGCGAGCGAGCGCGCAGCCTTAA
TTAACCTAATTCACTGGCCGTCGTTTTACAACGTCGTGACTGGGAAAACCCTGGCGTTACCCAACTTAAT
CGCCTTGCAGCACATCCCCCTTTCGCCAGCTGGCGTAATAGCGAAGAGGCCCGCACCGATCGCCCTTCCC
AACAGTTGCGCAGCCTGAATGGCGAATGGG
[124 nt withheld, positions 3111-3234]
C
[91 nt withheld, positions 3236-3326]
A
[49 nt withheld, positions 3328-3376]
CCTTTGACGTTGGAGTCCACGTTCTTT
[37 nt withheld, positions 3404-3440]
ACCCTATCTCGGTCTATTCTTTTGATTTATAAGGGATTTTGCCGATTTCGGCCTATTGGTTAAAAAATGA
GCTGATTTAACAAAAATTTAACGCGAATTTTAACAAAATATTAACGCTTACAATTTAGGTGGCACTTTTC
GGGGAAATGTGCGCGGAACCCCTATTTGTTTATTTTTCTAAATACATTCAAATATGTATCCGCTCATGAG
ACAATAACCCTGATAAATGCTTCAATAATATTGAAAAAGGAAGAGTATGAGTATTCAACATTTCCGTGTC
GCCCTTATTCCCTTTTTTGCGGCATTTTGCCTTCCTGTTTTTGCTCACCCAGAAACGCTGGTGAAAGTAA
AAGATGCTGAAGATCAGTTGGGTGCACGAGTGGGTTACATCGAACTGGATCTCAACAGCGGTAAGATCCT
TGAGAGTTTTCGCCCCGAAGAACGTTTTCCAATGATGAGCACTTTTAAAGTTCTGCTATGTGGCGCGGTA
TTATCCCGTATTGACGCCGGGCAAGAGCAACTCGGTCGCCGCATACACTATTCTCAGAATGACTTGGTTG
AGTACTCACCAGTCACAGAAAAGCATCTTACGGATGGCATGACAGTAAGAGAATTATGCAGTGCTGCCAT
AACCATGAGTGATAACACTGCGGCCAACTTACTTCTGACAACGATCGGAGGACCGAAGGAGCTAACCGCT
TTTTTGCACAACATGGGGGATCATGTAACTCGCCTTGATCGTTGGGAACCGGAGCTGAATGAAGCCATAC
CAAACGACGAGCGTGACACCACGATGCCTGTAGCAATGGCAACAACGTTGCGCAAACTATTAACTGGCGA
ACTACTTACTCTAGCTTCCCGGCAACAATTAATAGACTGGATGGAGGCGGATAAAGTTGCAGGACCACTT
CTGCGCTCGGCCCTTCCGGCTGGCTGGTTTATTGCTGATAAATCTGGAGCCGGTGAGCGTGGGTCTCGCG
GTATCATTGCAGCACTGGGGCCAGATGGTAAGCCCTCCCGTATCGTAGTTATCTACACGACGGGGAGTCA
GGCAACTATGGATGAACGAAATAGACAGATCGCTGAGATAGGTGCCTCACTGATTAAGCATTGGTAACTG
TCAGACCAAGTTTACTCATATATACTTTAGATTGATTTAAAACTTCATTTTTAATTTAAAAGGATCTAGG
TGAAGATCCTTTTTGATAATCTCATGACCAAAATCCCTTAACGTGAGTTTTCGTTCCACTGAGCGTCAGA
CCCCGTAGAAAAGATCAAAGGATCTTCTTGAGATCCTTTTTTTCTGCGCGTAATCTGCTGCTTGCAAACA
AAAAAACCACCGCTACCAGCGGTGGTTTGTTTGCCGGATCAAGAGCTACCAACTCTTTTTCCGAAGGTAA
CTGGCTTCAGCAGAGCGCAGATACCAAATACTGTTCTTCTAGTGTAGCCGTAGTTAGGCCACCACTTCAA
GAACTCTGTAGCACCGCCTACATACCTCGCTCTGCTAATCCTGTTACCAGTGGCTGCTGCCAGTGGCGAT
AAGTCGTGTCTTACCGGGTTGGACTCAAGACGATAGTTACCGGATAAGGCGCAGCGGTCGGGCTGAACGG
GGGGTTCGTGCACACAGCCCAGCTTGGAGCGAACGACCTACACCGAACTGAGATACCTACAGCGTGAGCT
ATGAGAAAGCGCCACGCTTCCCGAAGGGAGAAAGGCGGACAGGTATCCGGTAAGCGGCAGGGTCGGAACA
GGAGAGCGCACGAGGGAGCTTCCAGGGGGAAACGCCTGGTATCTTTATAGTCCTGTCGGGTTTCGCCACC
TCTGACTTGAGCGTCGATTTTTGTGATGCTCGTCAGGGGGGCGGAGCCTATGGAAAAACGCCAGCAACGC
GGCCTTTTTACGGTTCCTGGCCTTTTGCTGGCCTTTTGCTCACATGTTCTTTCCTGCGTTATCCCCTGAT
TCTGTGGATAACCGTATTACCGCCTTTGAGTGAGCTGATACCGCTCGCCGCAGCCGAACGACCGAGCGCA
GCGAGTCAGTGAGCGAGGA
Features (pLannotate 1.2.2; 18 found; start..end, strand, type, name):
     10..102     +  CDS            lacI (fragment): lac repressor; lacI; The lac repressor binds to the lac operator to inhibit transcription in E. coli. This inhibition can be relieved by adding lactose or isopropyl-β-D-thiogalactopyranoside (IPTG).
    115..136     +  protein_bind   CAP binding site: CAP binding activates transcription in the presence of cAMP. E. coli catabolite activator protein
    151..181     +  promoter       lac promoter: promoter for the E. coli lac operon
    189..205     +  protein_bind   lac operator: The lac repressor binds to the lac operator to inhibit transcription in E. coli. This inhibition can be relieved by adding lactose or isopropyl-β-D-thiogalactopyranoside (IPTG). lac repressor encoded by lacI
    266..396     -  repeat_region  AAV2 ITR (fragment): inverted terminal repeat of adeno-associated virus serotype 2 inverted
   1247..1379    +  intron         chimeric intron: chimera between introns from human β-globin and immunoglobulin heavy chain genes
   1424..1442    +  promoter       T7 promoter: promoter for bacteriophage T7 RNA polymerase
   1452..1514    +  sig_peptide    Igκ leader: leader sequence from mouse immunoglobulin κ light chain
   1527..2402    +  CDS            Sparcl1 (fragment): SPRL1_MOUSE - Also known as Ecm2, Sc1. Experimental evidence at protein level: Swiss-Prot protein existence level 1. From Mus musculus (Mouse).
   2478..2495    +  CDS            capTEV™ (fragment): composite tag for in vivo biotinylation, TEV protease cleavage, and 6xHis tagging
   2522..2643    -  polyA_signal   SV40 poly(A) signal: SV40 polyadenylation signal
   2666..2734    -  CDS            large T antigen (fragment): large T antigen from SV40 (simian virus 40)
   2805..2935    +  repeat_region  AAV2 ITR (fragment): inverted terminal repeat of adeno-associated virus serotype 2 inverted
   2949..3106    +  CDS            lacZα (fragment): LacZα fragment of β-galactosidase; lacZ fragment
   3111..3539    +  rep_origin     f1 ori (sequence partly withheld): f1 bacteriophage origin of replication; arrow indicates direction of (+) strand synthesis
   3592..3696    +  promoter       AmpR promoter: bla
   3697..4557    +  CDS            AmpR: β-lactamase; bla; confers resistance to ampicillin, carbenicillin, and related antibiotics
   4728..5316    +  rep_origin     ori: high-copy-number ColE1/pMB1/pBR322/pUC origin of replication
