[The description below was written by a language model from this plasmid's Addgene catalogue record and pLannotate feature annotations shown in this document.]
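Description:
pAAV-GfaABC1D-mSLF-Myc-His is an AAV transfer plasmid built on a pAAV2 backbone for viral overexpression of a C-terminal fragment of mouse Sparcl1 (also called hevin, Sc1 or Ecm2). It is maintained in E. coli through a high-copy ColE1/pUC-type origin with ampicillin selection (AmpR under its own bla promoter). The backbone also carries an f1 phage origin and remnants of a lac/lacZα cloning region, which play no role in the payload. Two AAV2 inverted terminal repeats, annotated as partial matches, bracket the expression cassette. They define the segment that is replicated and packaged into AAV particles when rep/cap and helper functions are provided in trans. The recorded use of a recombination-deficient host strain is consistent with protecting these repeats.

The plasmid name indicates that the cassette is driven by GfaABC1D, a compact GFAP-derived promoter commonly used for astrocyte-restricted expression. The automated annotation does not label a promoter, but an unannotated stretch between the left ITR and the intron would accommodate it. Downstream lie a chimeric β-globin/immunoglobulin intron, which generally improves transcript processing and expression, and a short T7 promoter site. The coding region begins with a mouse Igκ leader peptide, which directs the product into the secretory pathway in place of the native N-terminal portion of the protein. The Sparcl1 fragment follows, with C-terminal Myc and 6xHis tags for detection and purification. The His tag appears in the table as a partial match to a composite tag, and the Myc tag is not separately annotated. An SV40 polyadenylation signal terminates the transcript. According to the record, the construct is used for AAV-mediated overexpression of this secreted Sparcl1 fragment, and the associated work concerns astrocyte–microglia signalling in synapse refinement.
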