Addgene plasmid #249179: pAAV-GfaABC1D-mSLF-Myc-His
Purpose: AAV mediated overexpression of C-terminal fragment of mouse Sparcl1
Depositing lab: Cagla Eroglu. Depositing organization: Duke University. Publication: Astrocyte-microglia crosstalk through Hevin and Toll-like receptor signaling controls developmental thalamocortical synapse refinement. Ramirez JJ, Hardin EJ, Sakers K, Kim J, Colon Ortiz C, Savage JT, Hanamsagar R, Block CL, Singh SK, Bilbo SD, Eroglu C. Neuron. 2026 Feb 19:S0896-6273(25)00984-5. doi: 10.1016/j.neuron.2025.12.028. PubMed 41720089.
Backbone
  Vector backbone: pAAV2
  Vector type: Mammalian Expression, AAV
Growth in bacteria
  Bacterial resistance: Ampicillin, 100 μg/mL
  Growth temperature: 30°C
  Growth strain: NEB Stable
  Copy number: High Copy
Gene/Insert
  Gene/Insert name: Sparcl1
  Species: M. musculus (mouse)
  Mutation: C-terminal fragment
  Entrez Gene: Sparcl1 (a.k.a. Ecm2, Sc1, hevin, mast9)
  Tag / fusion protein: Myc (C terminal on insert); 6xHis (C terminal on insert)
Terms and licenses: Academic/Nonprofit Terms; Industry Terms: Not Available to Industry
How to cite: pAAV-GfaABC1D-mSLF-Myc-His was a gift from Cagla Eroglu (Addgene plasmid # 249179 ; http://n2t.net/addgene:249179 ; RRID:Addgene_249179)
